Addgene plasmid #143726: TFORF0704
Purpose: Lentiviral vector for overexpressing transcription factor ORFs with unique 24-bp barcodes. Barcodes facilitate identification of transcription factors in pooled screens.
Depositing lab: Feng Zhang. Depositing organization: Broad Institute. Publication: A transcription factor atlas of directed differentiation. Joung J, Ma S, Tay T, Geiger-Schuller KR, Kirchgatterer PC, Verdine VK, Guo B, Arias-Garcia MA, Allen WE, Singh A, Kuksenko O, Abudayyeh OO, Gootenberg JS, Fu Z, Macrae RK, Buenrostro JD, Regev A, Zhang F. Cell. 2023 Jan 5;186(1):209-229.e26. doi: 10.1016/j.cell.2022.11.026. PubMed 36608654.
Backbone
  Vector backbone: pLX_TRC317
  Backbone manufacturer: Broad Institute Genetic Perturbation Platform
  Backbone size w/o insert (bp): 8264
  Vector type: Mammalian Expression, Lentiviral
  Selectable markers: Puromycin
Growth in bacteria
  Bacterial resistance: Ampicillin, 100 μg/mL
  Growth temperature: 37°C
  Growth strain: NEB Stable
  Copy number: High Copy
Gene/Insert
  Gene/Insert name: NCOR2
  Species: H. sapiens (human)
  Insert size (bp): 7616
  Entrez Gene: NCOR2 (a.k.a. CTG26, N-CoR2, SMAP270, SMRT, SMRTE, SMRTE-tau, TNRC14, TRAC, TRAC-1, TRAC1)
  Promoter: EF1a
  Cloning method: Unknown
  Sequencing primers: 5′ GGGTGGAGACTGAAGTTAGGCCAG; 3′ CACATAGCGTAAAAGGAGCAACATAG
Terms and licenses: Academic/Nonprofit Terms; Industry Terms: Not Available to Industry
Depositor comments: NM_001206654,ENST00000429285 . The transcription factor ORF portion of this plasmid was synthesized by Genewiz. Please test multiple small colonies in case of plasmid recombination. To make this collection available in a timely manner, a portion of this collection was not fully sequenced by Addgene. If an Addgene verified full plasmid sequence is not available, please contact us prior to placing an order to request the full sequence.
How to cite: TFORF0704 was a gift from Feng Zhang (Addgene plasmid # 143726 ; http://n2t.net/addgene:143726 ; RRID:Addgene_143726)
