[The description below was written by a language model from this plasmid's Addgene catalogue record and pLannotate feature annotations shown in this document.]
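Description:
TFORF0704 is a third-generation-style, self-inactivating lentiviral expression plasmid built on the pLX_TRC317 backbone and carrying the human NCOR2 (SMRT) open reading frame, a transcriptional corepressor that mediates repression by nuclear receptors and other DNA-binding factors. It belongs to a barcoded transcription factor ORF collection in which each ORF is paired with a unique 24-bp barcode so that the factor can be identified by sequencing in pooled overexpression screens. The barcode itself is not annotated in the feature table. In bacteria the plasmid replicates from a high-copy ColE1/pUC-type origin and is selected with ampicillin through the bla gene; an f1 origin and remnants of a lac/lacZα cloning region with T7 and T3 promoters are also present in the backbone.

The viral portion begins with an RSV promoter fused to a truncated HIV-1 5' LTR, which drives Tat-independent transcription of the genomic RNA in packaging cells. It is followed by the Ψ packaging signal with a gag fragment and the RRE for Rev-dependent nuclear export. An SV40 early promoter/origin drives the puromycin N-acetyltransferase gene for selecting transduced mammalian cells, and a cPPT/CTS element supports nuclear import of the preintegration complex. Downstream, the strong constitutive EF-1α promoter drives the roughly 7.5 kb NCOR2 coding sequence, with a WPRE placed after it to enhance transcript stability and expression. The ΔU3 3' LTR inactivates LTR promoter activity after integration. At about 15.9 kb the construct is large for a lentiviral vector, and the depositor notes a risk of plasmid recombination. It is intended for stable NCOR2 overexpression, individually or within pooled directed-differentiation screens.
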