Features (pLannotate 1.2.2; 31 found; start..end, strand, type, name):
      5..231     +  promoter       RSV promoter: Rous sarcoma virus enhancer/promoter
    232..412     +  LTR            5' LTR (truncated): truncated 5' long terminal repeat (LTR) from HIV-1
    459..584     +  misc_feature   HIV-1 Ψ: packaging signal of human immunodeficiency virus type 1
    568..931     +  CDS            HIV-1 gag (fragment): gag protein from human immunodeficiency virus 1; gag
   1077..1310    +  misc_feature   RRE: The Rev response element (RRE) of HIV-1 allows for Rev-dependent mRNA export from the nucleus to the cytoplasm.
   1687..1713    +  CDS            Rev (fragment): human immunodeficiency virus 1 (HIV-1) Rev protein; rev; enhances nuclear export of unspliced and incompletely spliced viral mRNAs
   1720..1743    +  promoter       SV40 promoter (fragment): SV40 early promoter
   1744..1815    +  promoter       SV40 promoter (fragment): SV40 enhancer and early promoter
   1839..1974    +  rep_origin     SV40 ori: SV40 origin of replication
   2020..2616    +  CDS            PuroR (fragment): puromycin N-acetyltransferase; pac from Streptomyces; confers resistance to puromycin
   2665..2782    +  misc_feature   cPPT/CTS: central polypurine tract and central termination sequence of HIV-1
   2847..2913    +  CDS            small t antigen (fragment): SV40 (simian virus 40) small t antigen
   2920..4098    +  promoter       EF-1α promoter: strong constitutive promoter for human elongation factor EF-1α
   4115..11626   +  CDS            NCOR2 (sequence partly withheld): NCOR2_HUMAN - Also known as CTG26. Experimental evidence at protein level: Swiss-Prot protein existence level 1. Transcriptional corepressor (PubMed:20812024). Mediates the transcriptional repression activity of some nuclear receptors by promoting chromatin condensation, thus preventing access of the basal transcription. Isoform 1 and isoform 4 have different affinities for different nuclear receptors. Involved in the regulation BCL6-dependent of the germinal center (GC) reactions, mainly through the control of the GC B-cells proliferation and survival. Recruited by ZBTB7A to the androgen resp
  11642..11695   +  promoter       U6 promoter (fragment): RNA polymerase III promoter for human U6 snRNA
  11737..12325   +  misc_feature   WPRE: woodchuck hepatitis virus posttranscriptional regulatory element
  12376..12395   +  misc_feature   cPPT/CTS (fragment): central polypurine tract and central termination sequence of HIV-1
  12397..12630   +  LTR            3' LTR (ΔU3): self-inactivating 3' long terminal repeat (LTR) from HIV-1
  12708..12829   +  polyA_signal   SV40 poly(A) signal: SV40 polyadenylation signal
  12869..13004   +  rep_origin     SV40 ori: SV40 origin of replication
  13025..13043   -  promoter       T7 promoter: promoter for bacteriophage T7 RNA polymerase
  13051..13206   +  CDS            lacZα (fragment): LacZα fragment of β-galactosidase; lacZ fragment
  13211..13639   +  rep_origin     f1 ori (sequence partly withheld): f1 bacteriophage origin of replication; arrow indicates direction of (+) strand synthesis
  13692..13796   +  promoter       AmpR promoter: bla
  13797..14657   +  CDS            AmpR: β-lactamase; bla; confers resistance to ampicillin, carbenicillin, and related antibiotics
  14828..15416   +  rep_origin     ori: high-copy-number ColE1/pMB1/pBR322/pUC origin of replication
  15599..15691   +  CDS            lacI (fragment): lac repressor; lacI; The lac repressor binds to the lac operator to inhibit transcription in E. coli. This inhibition can be relieved by adding lactose or isopropyl-β-D-thiogalactopyranoside (IPTG).
  15704..15725   +  protein_bind   CAP binding site: CAP binding activates transcription in the presence of cAMP. E. coli catabolite activator protein
  15740..15770   +  promoter       lac promoter: promoter for the E. coli lac operon
  15774..15796   +  protein_bind   lac operator (fragment): The lac repressor binds to the lac operator to inhibit transcription in E. coli. This inhibition can be relieved by adding lactose or isopropyl-β-D-thiogalactopyranoside (IPTG). lac repressor encoded by lacI
  15839..15857   +  promoter       T3 promoter: promoter for bacteriophage T3 RNA polymerase
>Addgene plasmid #143726 | TFORF0704 | addgene full sequence | sequence record 409056 | Addgene NGS Result
TTAATGTAGTCTTATGCAATACTCTTGTAGTCTTGCAACATGGTAACGATGAGTTAGCAACATGCCTTAC
AAGGAGAGAAAAAGCACCGTGCATGCCGATTGGTGGAAGTAAGGTGGTACGATCGTGCCTTATTAGGAAG
GCAACAGACGGGTCTGACATGGATTGGACGAACCACTGAATTGCCGCATTGCAGAGATATTGTATTTAAG
TGCCTAGCTCGATACATAAACGGGTCTCTCTGGTTAGACCAGATCTGAGCCTGGGAGCTCTCTGGCTAAC
TAGGGAACCCACTGCTTAAGCCTCAATAAAGCTTGCCTTGAGTGCTTCAAGTAGTGTGTGCCCGTCTGTT
GTGTGACTCTGGTAACTAGAGATCCCTCAGACCCTTTTAGTCAGTGTGGAAAATCTCTAGCAGTGGCGCC
CGAACAGGGACTTGAAAGCGAAAGGGAAACCAGAGGAGCTCTCTCGACGCAGGACTCGGCTTGCTGAAGC
GCGCACGGCAAGAGGCGAGGGGCGGCGACTGGTGAGTACGCCAAAAATTTTGACTAGCGGAGGCTAGAAG
GAGAGAGATGGGTGCGAGAGCGTCAGTATTAAGCGGGGGAGAATTAGATCGCGATGGGAAAAAATTCGGT
TAAGGCCAGGGGGAAAGAAAAAATATAAATTAAAACATATAGTATGGGCAAGCAGGGAGCTAGAACGATT
CGCAGTTAATCCTGGCCTGTTAGAAACATCAGAAGGCTGTAGACAAATACTGGGACAGCTACAACCATCC
CTTCAGACAGGATCAGAAGAACTTAGATCATTATATAATACAGTAGCAACCCTCTATTGTGTGCATCAAA
GGATAGAGATAAAAGACACCAAGGAAGCTTTAGACAAGATAGAGGAAGAGCAAAACAAAAGTAAGACCAC
CGCACAGCAAGCGGCCGCTGATCTTCAGACCTGGAGGAGGAGATATGAGGGACAATTGGAGAAGTGAATT
ATATAAATATAAAGTAGTAAAAATTGAACCATTAGGAGTAGCACCCACCAAGGCAAAGAGAAGAGTGGTG
CAGAGAGAAAAAAGAGCAGTGGGAATAGGAGCTTTGTTCCTTGGGTTCTTGGGAGCAGCAGGAAGCACTA
TGGGCGCAGCGTCAATGACGCTGACGGTACAGGCCAGACAATTATTGTCTGGTATAGTGCAGCAGCAGAA
CAATTTGCTGAGGGCTATTGAGGCGCAACAGCATCTGTTGCAACTCACAGTCTGGGGCATCAAGCAGCTC
CAGGCAAGAATCCTGGCTGTGGAAAGATACCTAAAGGATCAACAGCTCCTGGGGATTTGGGGTTGCTCTG
GAAAACTCATTTGCACCACTGCTGTGCCTTGGAATGCTAGTTGGAGTAATAAATCTCTGGAACAGATTTG
GAATCACACGACCTGGATGGAGTGGGACAGAGAAATTAACAATTACACAAGCTTAATACACTCCTTAATT
GAAGAATCGCAAAACCAGCAAGAAAAGAATGAACAAGAATTATTGGAATTAGATAAATGGGCAAGTTTGT
GGAATTGGTTTAACATAACAAATTGGCTGTGGTATATAAAATTATTCATAATGATAGTAGGAGGCTTGGT
AGGTTTAAGAATAGTTTTTGCTGTACTTTCTATAGTGAATAGAGTTAGGCAGGGATATTCACCATTATCG
TTTCAGACCCACCTCCCAACCCCGAGGGGACCCATGCATTGCATCTCAATTAGTCAGCAACCAGGTGTGG
AAAGTCCCCAGGCTCCCCAGCAGGCAGAAGTATGCAAAGCATGCGTCTCAATTAGTCAGCAACCATAGTC
CCGCCCCTAACTCCGCCCATCCCGCCCCTAACTCCGCCCAGTTCCGCCCATTCTCCGCCCCATGGCTGAC
TAATTTTTTTTATTTATGCAGAGGCCGAGGCCGCCTCGGCCTCTGAGCTATTCCAGAAGTAGTGAGGAGG
CTTTTTTGGAGGCCTAGGCTTTTGCAAAAAGCTTTCTAGAGGTACCACCGGAGCTTACCATGACCGAGTA
CAAGCCCACGGTGCGCCTCGCCACCCGCGACGACGTCCCCAGGGCCGTACGCACCCTCGCCGCCGCGTTC
GCCGACTACCCCGCCACGCGCCACACCGTCGATCCGGACCGCCACATCGAGCGGGTCACCGAGCTGCAAG
AACTCTTCCTCACGCGCGTCGGGCTCGACATCGGCAAGGTGTGGGTCGCGGACGACGGCGCCGCCGTGGC
GGTCTGGACCACGCCGGAGAGCGTCGAAGCGGGGGCGGTGTTCGCCGAGATCGGCCCGCGCATGGCCGAG
TTGAGCGGTTCCCGGCTGGCCGCGCAGCAACAGATGGAAGGCCTCCTGGCGCCGCACCGGCCCAAGGAGC
CCGCGTGGTTCCTGGCCACCGTCGGCGTCTCGCCCGACCACCAGGGCAAGGGTCTGGGCAGCGCCGTCGT
GCTCCCCGGAGTGGAGGCGGCCGAGCGCGCCGGGGTGCCCGCCTTCCTGGAGACCTCCGCGCCCCGCAAC
CTCCCCTTCTACGAGCGGCTCGGCTTCACCGTCACCGCCGACGTCGAGGTGCCCGAAGGACCGCGCACCT
GGTGCATGACCCGCAAGCCCGGTGCCAGTTAACGAATTCTAGATCTTGAGACAAATGGCAGTATTCATCC
ACAATTTTAAAAGAAAAGGGGGGATTGGGGGGTACAGTGCAGGGGAAAGAATAGTAGACATAATAGCAAC
AGACATACAAACTAAAGAATTACAAAAACAAATTACAAAAATTCAAAATTTTCGGGTTTATTACAGGGAC
AGCAGAGATCCACTTTGGCGCCGGCTCGAGGCCTGCAGGTGCAAAGATGGATAAAGTTTTAAACAGAGAG
GAATCTTTGCAGCTAATGGACCTTCTAGGTCTTGAAAGGAGTGGGAATTGGCTCCGGTGCCCGTCAGTGG
GCAGAGCGCACATCGCCCACAGTCCCCGAGAAGTTGGGGGGAGGGGTCGGCAATTGAACCGGTGCCTAGA
GAAGGTGGCGCGGGGTAAACTGGGAAAGTGATGTCGTGTACTGGCTCCGCCTTTTTCCCGAGGGTGGGGG
AGAACCGTATATAAGTGCAGTAGTCGCCGTGAACGTTCTTTTTCGCAACGGGTTTGCCGCCAGAACACAG
GTAAGTGCCGTGTGTGGTTCCCGCGGGCCTGGCCTCTTTACGGGTTATGGCCCTTGCGTGCCTTGAATTA
CTTCCACCTGGCTGCAGTACGTGATTCTTGATCCCGAGCTTCGGGTTGGAAGTGGGTGGGAGAGTTCGAG
GCCTTGCGCTTAAGGAGCCCCTTCGCCTCGTGCTTGAGTTGAGGCCTGGCCTGGGCGCTGGGGCCGCCGC
GTGCGAATCTGGTGGCACCTTCGCGCCTGTCTCGCTGCTTTCGATAAGTCTCTAGCCATTTAAAATTTTT
GATGACCTGCTGCGACGCTTTTTTTCTGGCAAGATAGTCTTGTAAATGCGGGCCAAGATCTGCACACTGG
TATTTCGGTTTTTGGGGCCGCGGGCGGCGACGGGGCCCGTGCGTCCCAGCGCACATGTTCGGCGAGGCGG
GGCCTGCGAGCGCGGCCACCGAGAATCGGACGGGGGTAGTCTCAAGCTGGCCGGCCTGCTCTGGTGCCTG
GCCTCGCGCCGCCGTGTATCGCCCCGCCCTGGGCGGCAAGGCTGGCCCGGTCGGCACCAGTTGCGTGAGC
GGAAAGATGGCCGCTTCCCGGCCCTGCTGCAGGGAGCTCAAAATGGAGGACGCGGCGCTCGGGAGAGCGG
GCGGGTGAGTCACCCACACAAAGGAAAAGGGCCTTTCCGTCCTCAGCCGTCGCTTCATGTGACTCCACGG
AGTACCGGGCGCCGTCCAGGCACCTCGATTAGTTCTCGAGCTTTTGGAGTACGTCGTCTTTAGGTTGGGG
GGAGGGGTTTTATGCGATGGAGTTTCCCCACACTGAGTGGGTGGAGACTGAAGTTAGGCCAGCTTGGCAC
TTGATGTAATTCTCCTTGGAATTTGCCCTTTTTGAGTTTGGATCTTGGTTCATTCTCAAGCCTCAGACAG
TGGTTCAAAGTTTTTTTCTTCCATTTCAGGTGTCGTGAGGCTAGCACCGCCACCATGTCGGGATCCACAC
AGCCTGTGGCACAGACGTGGAGGGCCACTGAGCCCCGCTACCCGCCCCACAGCCTTTCCTACCCAGTGCA
GATCGCCCGGACGCACACGGACGTCGGGCTCCTGGAGTACCAGCACCACTCCCGCGACTATGCCTCCCAC
CTGTCGCCCGGCTCCATCATCCAGCCCCAGCGGCGGAGGCCCTCCCTGCTGTCTGAGTTCCAGCCCGGGA
ATGAACGGTCCCAGGAGCTCCACCTGCGGCCAGAGTCCCACTCATACCTGCCCGAGCTGGGGAAGTCAGA
GATGGAGTTCATTGAAAGCAAGCGCCCTCGGCTAGAGCTGCTGCCTGACCCCCTGCTGCGACCGTCACCC
CTGCTGGCCACGGGCCAGCCTGCGGGATCTGAAGACCTCACCAAGGACCGTAGCCTGACGGGCAAGCTGG
AACCGGTGTCTCCCCCCAGCCCCCCGCACACTGACCCTGAGCTGGAGCTGGTGCCGCCACGGCTGTCCAA
GGAGGAGCTGATCCAGAACATGGACCGCGTGGACCGAGAGATCACCATGGTAGAGCAGCAGATCTCTAAG
CTGAAGAAGAAGCAGCAACAGCTGGAGGAGGAGGCTGCCAAGCCGCCCGAGCCTGAGAAGCCCGTGTCAC
CGCCGCCCATCGAGTCGAAGCACCGCAGCCTGGTGCAGATCATCTACGACGAGAACCGGAAGAAGGCTGA
AGCTGCACATCGGATTCTGGAAGGCCTGGGGCCCCAGGTGGAGCTGCCGCTGTACAACCAGCCCTCCGAC
ACCCGGCAGTATCATGAGAACATCAAAATAAACCAGGCGATGCGGAAGAAGCTAATCTTGTACTTCAAGA
GGAGGAATCACGCTCGGAAACAATGGGAGCAGAAGTTCTGCCAGCGCTATGACCAGCTCATGGAGGCCTG
GGAGAAGAAGGTGGAGCGCATCGAGAACAACCCCCGGCGGCGGGCCAAGGAGAGCAAGGTGCGCGAGTAC
TACGAGAAGCAGTTCCCTGAGATCCGCAAGCAGCGCGAGCTGCAGGAGCGCATGCAGAGGGTGGGCCAGC
GGGGCAGTGGGCTGTCCATGTCGGCCGCCCGCAGCGAGCACGAGGTGTCAGAGATCATCGATGGCCTCTC
AGAGCAGGAGAACCTGGAGAAGCAGATGCGCCAGCTGGCCGTGATCCCGCCCATGCTGTACGACGCTGAC
CAGCAGCGCATCAAGTTCATCAACATGAACGGGCTTATGGCCGACCCCATGAAGGTGTACAAAGACCGCC
AGGTCATGAACATGTGGAGTGAGCAGGAGAAGGAGACCTTCCGGGAGAAGTTCATGCAGCATCCCAAGAA
CTTTGGCCTGATCGCATCATTCCTGGAGAGGAAGACAGTGGCTGAGTGCGTCCTCTATTACTACCTGACT
AAGAAGAATGAGAACTATAAGAGCCTGGTGAGACGGAGCTATCGGCGCCGCGGCAAGAGCCAGCAGCAGC
AACAACAGCAGCAGCAGCAGCAGCAGCAGCAGCAGCAGCAGCCCATGCCCCGCAGCAGCCAGGAGGAGAA
AGATGAGAAGGAGAAGGAAAAGGAGGCGGAGAAGGAGGAGGAGAAGCCGGAGGTGGAGAACGACAAGGAA
GACCTCCTCAAGGAGAAGACAGACGACACCTCAGGGGAGGACAACGACGAGAAGGAGGCTGTGGCCTCCA
AAGGCCGCAAAACTGCCAACAGCCAGGGAAGACGCAAAGGCCGCATCACCCGCTCAATGGCTAATGAGGC
CAACAGCGAGGAGGCCATCACCCCCCAGCAGAGCGCCGAGCTGGCCTCCATGGAGCTGAATGAGAGT
[174 nt withheld, positions 5948-6121]
CTGAAGATGGAGAAGGAGAGGAACGCGCGGAGGAAGAAGAAGAAAGCGCCGGCGGCGGCCAGCGAGGAGG
CTGCATTCCCGCCCGTGGTGGAGGATGAGGAGATGGAGGCGTCGGGCGTGAGCGGAAATGAGGAGGAGAT
GGTGGAGGAGGCTGAAGCCACTGTCAACAACAGCTCAGACACCGAGAGCATCCCCTCTCCTCACACTGAG
GCCGCCAAGGACACAGGGCAGAATGGGCCCAAGCCCCCAGCCACCCTGGGCGCCGACGGGCCACCCCCAG
GGCCACCCACCCCACCACCGGAGGACATCCCGGCCCCCACTGAGCCCACCCCGGCCTCTGAAGCCACCGG
AGCCCCTACGCCCCCACCAGCACCCCCATCGCCCTCTGCACCTCCTCCTGTGGTCCCCAAGGAGGAGAAG
GAGGAGGAGACCGCAGCAGCGCCCCCAGTGGAGGAGGGGGAGGAGCAGAAGCCCCCCGCGGCTGAGGAGC
TGGCAGTGGACACAGGGAAGGCCGAGGAGCCCGTCAAGAGCGAGTGCACGGAGGAAGCCGAGGAGGGGCC
GGCCAAGGGCAAGGACGCGGAGGCCGCTGAGGCCACGGCCGAGGGGGCGCTCAAGGCAGAGAAGAAGGAG
GGCGGGAGCGGCAGGGCCACCACAGCCAAGAGCTCGGGCGCCCCCCAGGACAGCGACTCCAGTGCTACCT
GCAGTGCAGACGAGGTGGATGAGGCCGAGGGCGGCGACAAGAACCGGCTGCTGTCCCCAAGGCCCAGCCT
CCTCACCCCGACTGGCGACCCCCGGGCCAATGCCTCACCCCAGAAGCCACTGGACCTGAAGCAGCTGAAG
CAGCGAGCGGCTGCCATCCCCCCCATCCAGGTCACCAAAGTCCATGAGCCCCCCCGGGAGGACGCAGCTC
CCACCAAGCCAGCTCCCCCAGCCCCACCGCCACCGCAAAACCTGCAGCCGGAGAGCGACGCCCCTCAGCA
GCCTGGCAGCAGCCCCCGGGGCAAGAGCAGGAGCCCGGCACCCCCCGCCGACAAGGAGGCAGAGAAGCCT
GTGTTCTTCCCAGCCTTCGCAGCCGAGGCCCAGAAGCTGCCTGGGGACCCCCCTTGCTGGACTTCCGGCC
TGCCCTTCCCCGTGCCCCCCCGTGAGGTGATCAAGGCCTCCCCGCATGCCCCGGACCCCTCAGCCTTCTC
CTACGCTCCACCTGGTCACCCACTGCCCCTGGGCCTCCATGACACTGCCCGGCCCGTCCTGCCGCGCCCA
CCCACCATCTCCAACCCGCCTCCCCTCATCTCCTCTGCCAAGCACCCCAGCGTCCTCGAGAGGCAAATAG
GTGCCATCTCCCAAGGAATGTCGGTCCAGCTCCACGTCCCGTACTCAGAGCATGCCAAGGCCCCGGTGGG
CCCTGTCACCATGGGGCTGCCCCTGCCCATGGACCCCAAAAAGCTGGCACCCTTCAGCGGAGTGAAGCAG
GAGCAGCTGTCCCCACGGGGCCAGGCTGGGCCACCGGAGAGCCTGGGGGTGCCCACAGCCCAGGAGGCGT
CCGTGCTGAGAGGGACAGCTCTGGGCTCAGTTCCGGGCGGAAGCATCACCAAAGGCATTCCCAGCACACG
GGTGCCCTCGGACAGCGCCATCACATACCGCGGCTCCATCACCCACGGCACGCCAGCTGACGTCCTGTAC
AAGGGCACCATCACCAGGATCATCGGCGAGGACAGCCCGAGTCGCTTGGACCGCGGCCGGGAGGACAGCC
TGCCCAAGGGCCACGTCATCTACGAAGGCAAGAAGGGCCACGTCTTGTCCTATGAGGGTGGCATGTCTGT
GACCCAGTGCTCCAAGGAGGACGGCAGAAGCAGCTCAGGACCCCCCCATGAGACGGCCGCCCCCAAGCGC
ACCTATGACATGATGGAGGGCCGCGTGGGCAGAGCCATCTCCTCAGCCAGCATCGAAGGTCTCATGGGCC
GTGCCATCCCGCCGGAGCGACACAGCCCCCACCACCTCAAAGAGCAGCACCACATCCGCGGGTCCATCAC
ACAAGGGATCCCTCGGTCCTACGTGGAGGCACAGGAGGACTACCTGCGTCGGGAGGCCAAGCTCCTAAAG
CGGGAGGGCACGCCTCCGCCCCCACCGCCCTCACGGGACCTGACCGAGGCCTACAAGACGCAGGCCCTGG
GCCCCCTGAAGCTGAAGCCGGCCCATGAGGGCCTGGTGGCCACGGTGAAGGAGGCGGGCCGCTCCATCCA
TGAGATCCCGCGCGAGGAGCTGCGGCACACGCCCGAGCTGCCCCTGGCCCCGCGGCCGCTCAAGGAGGGC
TCCATCACGCAGGGCACCCCGCTCAAGTACGACACCGGCGCGTCCACCACTGGCTCCAAAAAGCACGACG
TACGCTCCCTCATCGGCAGCCCCGGCCGGACGTTCCCACCCGTGCACCCGCTGGATGTGATGGCCGACGC
CCGGGCACTGGAACGTGCCTGCTACGAGGAGAGCCTGAAGAGCCGGCCAGGGACCGCCAGCAGCTCGGGG
GGCTCCATTGCGCGCGGCGCCCCGGTCATTGTGCCTGAGCTGGGTAAGCCGCGGCAGAGCCCCCTGACCT
ATGAGGACCACGGGGCACCCTTTGCCGGCCACCTCCCACGAGGTTCGCCCGTGACCACGCGGGAGCCCAC
GCCGCGCCTGCAGGAGGGCAGCCTTTCGTCCAGCAAGGCATCCCAGGACCGAAAGCTGACGTCGACGCCT
CGTGAGATCGCCAAGTCCCCGCACAGCACCGTGCCCGAGCACCACCCACACCCCATCTCGCCCTATGAGC
ACCTGCTTCGGGGCGTGAGTGGCGTGGACCTGTATCGCAGCCACATCCCCCTGGCCTTCGACCCCACCTC
CATACCCCGCGGCATCCCTCTGGACGCAGCCGCTGCCTACTACCTGCCCCGACACCTGGCCCCCAACCCC
ACCTACCCGCACCTGTACCCACCCTACCTCATCCGCGGCTACCCCGACACGGCGGCGCTGGAGAACCGGC
AGACCATCATCAATGACTACATCACCTCGCAGCAGATGCACCACAACGCGGCCACCGCCATGGCCCAGCG
AGCTGATATGCTGAGGGGCCTCTCGCCCCGCGAGTCCTCGCTGGCACTCAACTACGCTGCGGGTCCCCGA
GGCATCATCGACCTGTCCCAAGTGCCACACCTGCCTGTGCTCGTGCCCCCGACACCAGGCACCCCAGCCA
CCGCCATGGACCGCCTTGCCTACCTCCCCACCGCGCCCCAGCCCTTCAGCAGCCGCCACAGCAGCTCCCC
ACTCTCCCCAGGAGGTCCAACACACTTGACAAAACCAACCACCACGTCCTCGTCCGAGCGGGAGCGAGAC
CGGGATCGAGAGCGGGACCGGGATCGGGAGCGGGAAAAGTCCATCCTCACGTCCACCACGACGGTGGAGC
ACGCACCCATCTGGAGACCTGGTACAGAGCAGAGCAGCGGCAGCAGCGGCGGGGGTGGGGGCAGCAGCAG
CCGCCCCGCCTCCCACTCCCATGCCCACCAGCACTCGCCCATCTCCCCTCGGACCCAGGATGCCCTCCAG
CAGAGACCCAGTGTGCTTCACAACACAGGCATGAAGGGTATCATCACCGCTGTGGAGCCCAGCACGCCCA
CGGTCCTGAGGTCCACCTCCACCTCCTCACCCGTTCGCCCGGCTGCCACATTCCCACCTGCCACCCACTG
CCCACTGGGCGGCACCCTCGATGGGGTCTACCCTACCCTCATGGAGCCCGTCTTGCTGCCCAAGGAGGCC
CCCCGGGTCGCCCGGCCAGAGCGGCCCCGAGCAGACACCGGCCATGCCTTCCTCGCCAAGCCCCCAGCCC
GCTCCGGGCTGGAGCCCGCCTCCTCCCCCAGCAAGGGCTCGGAGCCCCGGCCCCTAGTGCCTCCTGTCTC
TGGCCACGCCACCATCGCCCGCACCCCTGCGAAGAACCTCGCACCTCACCACGCCAGCCCGGACCCGCCG
GCGCCACCTGCCTCGGCCTCGGACCCGCACCGGGAAAAGACTCAAAGTAAACCCTTTTCCATCCAGGAAC
TGGAACTCCGTTCTCTGGGTTACCACGGCAGCAGCTACAGCCCCGAAGGGGTGGAGCCCGTCAGCCCTGT
GAGCTCACCCAGTCTGACCCACGACAAGGGGCTCCCCAAGCACCTGGAAGAGCTCGACAAGAGCCACCTG
GAGGGGGAGCTGCGGCCCAAGCAGCCAGGCCCCGTGAAGCTTGGCGGGGAGGCCGCCCACCTCCCACACC
TGCGGCCGCTGCCTGAGAGCCAGCCCTCGTCCAGCCCGCTGCTCCAGACCGCCCCAGGGGTCAAAGGTCA
CCAGCGGGTGGTCACCCTGGCCCAGCACATCAGTGAGGTCATCACACAGGACTACACCCGGCACCACCCA
CAGCAGCTCAGCGCACCCCTGCCCGCCCCCCTCTACTCCTTCCCTGGGGCCAGCTGCCCCGTCCTGGACC
TCCGCCGCCCACCCAGTGACCTCTACCTCCCGCCCCCGGACCATGGTGCCCCGGCCCGTGGCTCCCCCCA
CAGCGAAGGGGGCAAGAGGTCTCCAGAGCCAAACAAGACGTCGGTCTTGGGTGGTGGTGAGGACGGTATT
GAACCTGTGTCCCCACCGGAGGGCATGACGGAGCCAGGGCACTCCCGGAGTGCTGTGTACCCGCTGCTGT
ACCGGGATGGGGAACAGACGGAGCCCAGCAGGATGGGCTCCAAGTCTCCAGGCAACACCAGCCAGCCGCC
AGCCTTCTTCAGCAAGCTGACCGAGAGCAACTCCGCCATGGTCAAGTCCAAGAAGCAAGAGATCAACAAG
AAGCTGAACACCCACAACCGGAATGAGCCTGAATACAATATCAGCCAGCCTGGGACGGAGATCTTCAATA
TGCCCGCCATCACCGGAACAGGCCTTATGACCTATAGAAGCCAGGCGGTGCAGGAACATGCCAGCACCAA
CATGGGGCTGGAGGCCATAATTAGAAAGGCACTCATGGGTAAATATGACCAGTGGGAAGAGTCCCCGCCG
CTCAGCGCCAATGCTTTTAACCCTCTGAATGCCAGTGCCAGCCTGCCCGCTGCTATGCCCATAACCGCTG
CTGACGGACGGAGTGACCACACACTCACCTCGCCAGGTGGCGGCGGGAAGGCCAAGGTCTCTGGCAGACC
CAGCAGCCGAAAAGCCAAGTCCCCGGCCCCGGGCCTGGCATCTGGGGACCGGCCACCCTCTGTCTCCTCA
GTGCACTCGGAGGGAGACTGCAACCGCCGGACGCCGCTCACCAACCGCGTGTGGGAGGACAGGCCCTCGT
CCGCAGGTTCCACGCCATTCCCCTACAACCCCCTGATCATGCGGCTGCAGGCGGGTGTCATGGCTTCCCC
ACCCCCACCGGGCCTCCCCGCGGGCAGCGGGCCCCTCGCTGGCCCCCACCACGCCTGGGACGAGGAGCCC
AAGCCACTGCTCTGCTCGCAGTACGAGACACTCTCCGACAGCGAGTAGTAATGAACTAGTCCGTAACTTG
AAAGTATTTCGATTTCTTGGCTTTATATATCTTGTGGAAAGGACGACGGATGTCTAGATCCTCCAGACGT
ACGCGTTAAGTCGACAATCAACCTCTGGATTACAAAATTTGTGAAAGATTGACTGGTATTCTTAACTATG
TTGCTCCTTTTACGCTATGTGGATACGCTGCTTTAATGCCTTTGTATCATGCTATTGCTTCCCGTATGGC
TTTCATTTTCTCCTCCTTGTATAAATCCTGGTTGCTGTCTCTTTATGAGGAGTTGTGGCCCGTTGTCAGG
CAACGTGGCGTGGTGTGCACTGTGTTTGCTGACGCAACCCCCACTGGTTGGGGCATTGCCACCACCTGTC
AGCTCCTTTCCGGGACTTTCGCTTTCCCCCTCCCTATTGCCACGGCGGAACTCATCGCCGCCTGCCTTGC
CCGCTGCTGGACAGGGGCTCGGCTGTTGGGCACTGACAATTCCGTGGTGTTGTCGGGGAAATCATCGTCC
TTTCCTTGGCTGCTCGCCTGTGTTGCCACCTGGATTCTGCGCGGGACGTCCTTCTGCTACGTCCCTTCGG
CCCTCAATCCAGCGGACCTTCCTTCCCGCGGCCTGCTGCCGGCTCTGCGGCCTCTTCCGCGTCTTCGCCT
TCGCCCTCAGACGAGTCGGATCTCCCTTTGGGCCGCCTCCCCGCGTCGACTTTAAGACCAATGACTTACA
AGGCAGCTGTAGATCTTAGCCACTTTTTAAAAGAAAAGGGGGGACTGGAAGGGCTAATTCACTCCCAACG
AAGACAAGATCTGCTTTTTGCTTGTACTGGGTCTCTCTGGTTAGACCAGATCTGAGCCTGGGAGCTCTCT
GGCTAACTAGGGAACCCACTGCTTAAGCCTCAATAAAGCTTGCCTTGAGTGCTTCAAGTAGTGTGTGCCC
GTCTGTTGTGTGACTCTGGTAACTAGAGATCCCTCAGACCCTTTTAGTCAGTGTGGAAAATCTCTAGCAG
TACGTATAGTAGTTCATGTCATCTTATTATTCAGTATTTATAACTTGCAAAGAAATGAATATCAGAGAGT
GAGAGGAACTTGTTTATTGCAGCTTATAATGGTTACAAATAAAGCAATAGCATCACAAATTTCACAAATA
AAGCATTTTTTTCACTGCATTCTAGTTGTGGTTTGTCCAAACTCATCAATGTATCTTATCATGTCTGGCT
CTAGCTATCCCGCCCCTAACTCCGCCCATCCCGCCCCTAACTCCGCCCAGTTCCGCCCATTCTCCGCCCC
ATGGCTGACTAATTTTTTTTATTTATGCAGAGGCCGAGGCCGCCTCGGCCTCTGAGCTATTCCAGAAGTA
GTGAGGAGGCTTTTTTGGAGGCCTAGGGACGTACCCAATTCGCCCTATAGTGAGTCGTATTACGCGCGCT
CACTGGCCGTCGTTTTACAACGTCGTGACTGGGAAAACCCTGGCGTTACCCAACTTAATCGCCTTGCAGC
ACATCCCCCTTTCGCCAGCTGGCGTAATAGCGAAGAGGCCCGCACCGATCGCCCTTCCCAACAGTTGCGC
AGCCTGAATGGCGAATGGG
[124 nt withheld, positions 13211-13334]
C
[91 nt withheld, positions 13336-13426]
A
[49 nt withheld, positions 13428-13476]
CCTTTGACGTTGGAGTCCACGTTCTTT
[37 nt withheld, positions 13504-13540]
ACCCTATCTCGGTCTATTCTTTTGATTTATAAGGGATTTTGCCGATTTCGGCCTATTGGTTAAAAAATGA
GCTGATTTAACAAAAATTTAACGCGAATTTTAACAAAATATTAACGCTTACAATTTAGGTGGCACTTTTC
GGGGAAATGTGCGCGGAACCCCTATTTGTTTATTTTTCTAAATACATTCAAATATGTATCCGCTCATGAG
ACAATAACCCTGATAAATGCTTCAATAATATTGAAAAAGGAAGAGTATGAGTATTCAACATTTCCGTGTC
GCCCTTATTCCCTTTTTTGCGGCATTTTGCCTTCCTGTTTTTGCTCACCCAGAAACGCTGGTGAAAGTAA
AAGATGCTGAAGATCAGTTGGGTGCACGAGTGGGTTACATCGAACTGGATCTCAACAGCGGTAAGATCCT
TGAGAGTTTTCGCCCCGAAGAACGTTTTCCAATGATGAGCACTTTTAAAGTTCTGCTATGTGGCGCGGTA
TTATCCCGTATTGACGCCGGGCAAGAGCAACTCGGTCGCCGCATACACTATTCTCAGAATGACTTGGTTG
AGTACTCACCAGTCACAGAAAAGCATCTTACGGATGGCATGACAGTAAGAGAATTATGCAGTGCTGCCAT
AACCATGAGTGATAACACTGCGGCCAACTTACTTCTGACAACGATCGGAGGACCGAAGGAGCTAACCGCT
TTTTTGCACAACATGGGGGATCATGTAACTCGCCTTGATCGTTGGGAACCGGAGCTGAATGAAGCCATAC
CAAACGACGAGCGTGACACCACGATGCCTGTAGCAATGGCAACAACGTTGCGCAAACTATTAACTGGCGA
ACTACTTACTCTAGCTTCCCGGCAACAATTAATAGACTGGATGGAGGCGGATAAAGTTGCAGGACCACTT
CTGCGCTCGGCCCTTCCGGCTGGCTGGTTTATTGCTGATAAATCTGGAGCCGGTGAGCGTGGGTCTCGCG
GTATCATTGCAGCACTGGGGCCAGATGGTAAGCCCTCCCGTATCGTAGTTATCTACACGACGGGGAGTCA
GGCAACTATGGATGAACGAAATAGACAGATCGCTGAGATAGGTGCCTCACTGATTAAGCATTGGTAACTG
TCAGACCAAGTTTACTCATATATACTTTAGATTGATTTAAAACTTCATTTTTAATTTAAAAGGATCTAGG
TGAAGATCCTTTTTGATAATCTCATGACCAAAATCCCTTAACGTGAGTTTTCGTTCCACTGAGCGTCAGA
CCCCGTAGAAAAGATCAAAGGATCTTCTTGAGATCCTTTTTTTCTGCGCGTAATCTGCTGCTTGCAAACA
AAAAAACCACCGCTACCAGCGGTGGTTTGTTTGCCGGATCAAGAGCTACCAACTCTTTTTCCGAAGGTAA
CTGGCTTCAGCAGAGCGCAGATACCAAATACTGTTCTTCTAGTGTAGCCGTAGTTAGGCCACCACTTCAA
GAACTCTGTAGCACCGCCTACATACCTCGCTCTGCTAATCCTGTTACCAGTGGCTGCTGCCAGTGGCGAT
AAGTCGTGTCTTACCGGGTTGGACTCAAGACGATAGTTACCGGATAAGGCGCAGCGGTCGGGCTGAACGG
GGGGTTCGTGCACACAGCCCAGCTTGGAGCGAACGACCTACACCGAACTGAGATACCTACAGCGTGAGCT
ATGAGAAAGCGCCACGCTTCCCGAAGGGAGAAAGGCGGACAGGTATCCGGTAAGCGGCAGGGTCGGAACA
GGAGAGCGCACGAGGGAGCTTCCAGGGGGAAACGCCTGGTATCTTTATAGTCCTGTCGGGTTTCGCCACC
TCTGACTTGAGCGTCGATTTTTGTGATGCTCGTCAGGGGGGCGGAGCCTATGGAAAAACGCCAGCAACGC
GGCCTTTTTACGGTTCCTGGCCTTTTGCTGGCCTTTTGCTCACATGTTCTTTCCTGCGTTATCCCCTGAT
TCTGTGGATAACCGTATTACCGCCTTTGAGTGAGCTGATACCGCTCGCCGCAGCCGAACGACCGAGCGCA
GCGAGTCAGTGAGCGAGGAAGCGGAAGAGCGCCCAATACGCAAACCGCCTCTCCCCGCGCGTTGGCCGAT
TCATTAATGCAGCTGGCACGACAGGTTTCCCGACTGGAAAGCGGGCAGTGAGCGCAACGCAATTAATGTG
AGTTAGCTCACTCATTAGGCACCCCAGGCTTTACACTTTATGCTTCCGGCTCGTATGTTGTGTGGAATTG
TGAGCGGATAACAATTTCACACAGGAAACAGCTATGACCATGATTACGCCAAGCGCGCAATTAACCCTCA
CTAAAGGGAACAAAAGCTGGAGCTGCAAGC
