>Addgene plasmid #143726 | TFORF0704 | depositor partial sequence | sequence record 283308 | Insert
ACCGCCACCATGTCGGGATCCACACAGCCTGTGGCACAGACGTGGAGGGCCACTGAGCCCCGCTACCCGC
CCCACAGCCTTTCCTACCCAGTGCAGATCGCCCGGACGCACACGGACGTCGGGCTCCTGGAGTACCAGCA
CCACTCCCGCGACTATGCCTCCCACCTGTCGCCCGGCTCCATCATCCAGCCCCAGCGGCGGAGGCCCTCC
CTGCTGTCTGAGTTCCAGCCCGGGAATGAACGGTCCCAGGAGCTCCACCTGCGGCCAGAGTCCCACTCAT
ACCTGCCCGAGCTGGGGAAGTCAGAGATGGAGTTCATTGAAAGCAAGCGCCCTCGGCTAGAGCTGCTGCC
TGACCCCCTGCTGCGACCGTCACCCCTGCTGGCCACGGGCCAGCCTGCGGGATCTGAAGACCTCACCAAG
GACCGTAGCCTGACGGGCAAGCTGGAACCGGTGTCTCCCCCCAGCCCCCCGCACACTGACCCTGAGCTGG
AGCTGGTGCCGCCACGGCTGTCCAAGGAGGAGCTGATCCAGAACATGGACCGCGTGGACCGAGAGATCAC
CATGGTAGAGCAGCAGATCTCTAAGCTGAAGAAGAAGCAGCAACAGCTGGAGGAGGAGGCTGCCAAGCCG
CCCGAGCCTGAGAAGCCCGTGTCACCGCCGCCCATCGAGTCGAAGCACCGCAGCCTGGTGCAGATCATCT
ACGACGAGAACCGGAAGAAGGCTGAAGCTGCACATCGGATTCTGGAAGGCCTGGGGCCCCAGGTGGAGCT
GCCGCTGTACAACCAGCCCTCCGACACCCGGCAGTATCATGAGAACATCAAAATAAACCAGGCGATGCGG
AAGAAGCTAATCTTGTACTTCAAGAGGAGGAATCACGCTCGGAAACAATGGGAGCAGAAGTTCTGCCAGC
GCTATGACCAGCTCATGGAGGCCTGGGAGAAGAAGGTGGAGCGCATCGAGAACAACCCCCGGCGGCGGGC
CAAGGAGAGCAAGGTGCGCGAGTACTACGAGAAGCAGTTCCCTGAGATCCGCAAGCAGCGCGAGCTGCAG
GAGCGCATGCAGAGGGTGGGCCAGCGGGGCAGTGGGCTGTCCATGTCGGCCGCCCGCAGCGAGCACGAGG
TGTCAGAGATCATCGATGGCCTCTCAGAGCAGGAGAACCTGGAGAAGCAGATGCGCCAGCTGGCCGTGAT
CCCGCCCATGCTGTACGACGCTGACCAGCAGCGCATCAAGTTCATCAACATGAACGGGCTTATGGCCGAC
CCCATGAAGGTGTACAAAGACCGCCAGGTCATGAACATGTGGAGTGAGCAGGAGAAGGAGACCTTCCGGG
AGAAGTTCATGCAGCATCCCAAGAACTTTGGCCTGATCGCATCATTCCTGGAGAGGAAGACAGTGGCTGA
GTGCGTCCTCTATTACTACCTGACTAAGAAGAATGAGAACTATAAGAGCCTGGTGAGACGGAGCTATCGG
CGCCGCGGCAAGAGCCAGCAGCAGCAACAACAGCAGCAGCAGCAGCAGCAGCAGCAGCAGCAGCAGCCCA
TGCCCCGCAGCAGCCAGGAGGAGAAAGATGAGAAGGAGAAGGAAAAGGAGGCGGAGAAGGAGGAGGAGAA
GCCGGAGGTGGAGAACGACAAGGAAGACCTCCTCAAGGAGAAGACAGACGACACCTCAGGGGAGGACAAC
GACGAGAAGGAGGCTGTGGCCTCCAAAGGCCGCAAAACTGCCAACAGCCAGGGAAGACGCAAAGGCCGCA
TCACCCGCTCAATGGCTAATGAGGCCAACAGCGAGGAGGCCATCACCCCCCAGCAGAGCGCCGAGCTGGC
CTCCATGGAGCTGAATGAGAGT
[174 nt withheld, positions 1843-2016]
CTGAAGATGGAGAAGGAGAGGAACGCGCGGAGGAAGAAGAAGAAAGCGCCGGCGGCGGCCAGCGAGGAGG
CTGCATTCCCGCCCGTGGTGGAGGATGAGGAGATGGAGGCGTCGGGCGTGAGCGGAAATGAGGAGGAGAT
GGTGGAGGAGGCTGAAGCCACTGTCAACAACAGCTCAGACACCGAGAGCATCCCCTCTCCTCACACTGAG
GCCGCCAAGGACACAGGGCAGAATGGGCCCAAGCCCCCAGCCACCCTGGGCGCCGACGGGCCACCCCCAG
GGCCACCCACCCCACCACCGGAGGACATCCCGGCCCCCACTGAGCCCACCCCGGCCTCTGAAGCCACCGG
AGCCCCTACGCCCCCACCAGCACCCCCATCGCCCTCTGCACCTCCTCCTGTGGTCCCCAAGGAGGAGAAG
GAGGAGGAGACCGCAGCAGCGCCCCCAGTGGAGGAGGGGGAGGAGCAGAAGCCCCCCGCGGCTGAGGAGC
TGGCAGTGGACACAGGGAAGGCCGAGGAGCCCGTCAAGAGCGAGTGCACGGAGGAAGCCGAGGAGGGGCC
GGCCAAGGGCAAGGACGCGGAGGCCGCTGAGGCCACGGCCGAGGGGGCGCTCAAGGCAGAGAAGAAGGAG
GGCGGGAGCGGCAGGGCCACCACAGCCAAGAGCTCGGGCGCCCCCCAGGACAGCGACTCCAGTGCTACCT
GCAGTGCAGACGAGGTGGATGAGGCCGAGGGCGGCGACAAGAACCGGCTGCTGTCCCCAAGGCCCAGCCT
CCTCACCCCGACTGGCGACCCCCGGGCCAATGCCTCACCCCAGAAGCCACTGGACCTGAAGCAGCTGAAG
CAGCGAGCGGCTGCCATCCCCCCCATCCAGGTCACCAAAGTCCATGAGCCCCCCCGGGAGGACGCAGCTC
CCACCAAGCCAGCTCCCCCAGCCCCACCGCCACCGCAAAACCTGCAGCCGGAGAGCGACGCCCCTCAGCA
GCCTGGCAGCAGCCCCCGGGGCAAGAGCAGGAGCCCGGCACCCCCCGCCGACAAGGAGGCAGAGAAGCCT
GTGTTCTTCCCAGCCTTCGCAGCCGAGGCCCAGAAGCTGCCTGGGGACCCCCCTTGCTGGACTTCCGGCC
TGCCCTTCCCCGTGCCCCCCCGTGAGGTGATCAAGGCCTCCCCGCATGCCCCGGACCCCTCAGCCTTCTC
CTACGCTCCACCTGGTCACCCACTGCCCCTGGGCCTCCATGACACTGCCCGGCCCGTCCTGCCGCGCCCA
CCCACCATCTCCAACCCGCCTCCCCTCATCTCCTCTGCCAAGCACCCCAGCGTCCTCGAGAGGCAAATAG
GTGCCATCTCCCAAGGAATGTCGGTCCAGCTCCACGTCCCGTACTCAGAGCATGCCAAGGCCCCGGTGGG
CCCTGTCACCATGGGGCTGCCCCTGCCCATGGACCCCAAAAAGCTGGCACCCTTCAGCGGAGTGAAGCAG
GAGCAGCTGTCCCCACGGGGCCAGGCTGGGCCACCGGAGAGCCTGGGGGTGCCCACAGCCCAGGAGGCGT
CCGTGCTGAGAGGGACAGCTCTGGGCTCAGTTCCGGGCGGAAGCATCACCAAAGGCATTCCCAGCACACG
GGTGCCCTCGGACAGCGCCATCACATACCGCGGCTCCATCACCCACGGCACGCCAGCTGACGTCCTGTAC
AAGGGCACCATCACCAGGATCATCGGCGAGGACAGCCCGAGTCGCTTGGACCGCGGCCGGGAGGACAGCC
TGCCCAAGGGCCACGTCATCTACGAAGGCAAGAAGGGCCACGTCTTGTCCTATGAGGGTGGCATGTCTGT
GACCCAGTGCTCCAAGGAGGACGGCAGAAGCAGCTCAGGACCCCCCCATGAGACGGCCGCCCCCAAGCGC
ACCTATGACATGATGGAGGGCCGCGTGGGCAGAGCCATCTCCTCAGCCAGCATCGAAGGTCTCATGGGCC
GTGCCATCCCGCCGGAGCGACACAGCCCCCACCACCTCAAAGAGCAGCACCACATCCGCGGGTCCATCAC
ACAAGGGATCCCTCGGTCCTACGTGGAGGCACAGGAGGACTACCTGCGTCGGGAGGCCAAGCTCCTAAAG
CGGGAGGGCACGCCTCCGCCCCCACCGCCCTCACGGGACCTGACCGAGGCCTACAAGACGCAGGCCCTGG
GCCCCCTGAAGCTGAAGCCGGCCCATGAGGGCCTGGTGGCCACGGTGAAGGAGGCGGGCCGCTCCATCCA
TGAGATCCCGCGCGAGGAGCTGCGGCACACGCCCGAGCTGCCCCTGGCCCCGCGGCCGCTCAAGGAGGGC
TCCATCACGCAGGGCACCCCGCTCAAGTACGACACCGGCGCGTCCACCACTGGCTCCAAAAAGCACGACG
TACGCTCCCTCATCGGCAGCCCCGGCCGGACGTTCCCACCCGTGCACCCGCTGGATGTGATGGCCGACGC
CCGGGCACTGGAACGTGCCTGCTACGAGGAGAGCCTGAAGAGCCGGCCAGGGACCGCCAGCAGCTCGGGG
GGCTCCATTGCGCGCGGCGCCCCGGTCATTGTGCCTGAGCTGGGTAAGCCGCGGCAGAGCCCCCTGACCT
ATGAGGACCACGGGGCACCCTTTGCCGGCCACCTCCCACGAGGTTCGCCCGTGACCACGCGGGAGCCCAC
GCCGCGCCTGCAGGAGGGCAGCCTTTCGTCCAGCAAGGCATCCCAGGACCGAAAGCTGACGTCGACGCCT
CGTGAGATCGCCAAGTCCCCGCACAGCACCGTGCCCGAGCACCACCCACACCCCATCTCGCCCTATGAGC
ACCTGCTTCGGGGCGTGAGTGGCGTGGACCTGTATCGCAGCCACATCCCCCTGGCCTTCGACCCCACCTC
CATACCCCGCGGCATCCCTCTGGACGCAGCCGCTGCCTACTACCTGCCCCGACACCTGGCCCCCAACCCC
ACCTACCCGCACCTGTACCCACCCTACCTCATCCGCGGCTACCCCGACACGGCGGCGCTGGAGAACCGGC
AGACCATCATCAATGACTACATCACCTCGCAGCAGATGCACCACAACGCGGCCACCGCCATGGCCCAGCG
AGCTGATATGCTGAGGGGCCTCTCGCCCCGCGAGTCCTCGCTGGCACTCAACTACGCTGCGGGTCCCCGA
GGCATCATCGACCTGTCCCAAGTGCCACACCTGCCTGTGCTCGTGCCCCCGACACCAGGCACCCCAGCCA
CCGCCATGGACCGCCTTGCCTACCTCCCCACCGCGCCCCAGCCCTTCAGCAGCCGCCACAGCAGCTCCCC
ACTCTCCCCAGGAGGTCCAACACACTTGACAAAACCAACCACCACGTCCTCGTCCGAGCGGGAGCGAGAC
CGGGATCGAGAGCGGGACCGGGATCGGGAGCGGGAAAAGTCCATCCTCACGTCCACCACGACGGTGGAGC
ACGCACCCATCTGGAGACCTGGTACAGAGCAGAGCAGCGGCAGCAGCGGCGGGGGTGGGGGCAGCAGCAG
CCGCCCCGCCTCCCACTCCCATGCCCACCAGCACTCGCCCATCTCCCCTCGGACCCAGGATGCCCTCCAG
CAGAGACCCAGTGTGCTTCACAACACAGGCATGAAGGGTATCATCACCGCTGTGGAGCCCAGCACGCCCA
CGGTCCTGAGGTCCACCTCCACCTCCTCACCCGTTCGCCCGGCTGCCACATTCCCACCTGCCACCCACTG
CCCACTGGGCGGCACCCTCGATGGGGTCTACCCTACCCTCATGGAGCCCGTCTTGCTGCCCAAGGAGGCC
CCCCGGGTCGCCCGGCCAGAGCGGCCCCGAGCAGACACCGGCCATGCCTTCCTCGCCAAGCCCCCAGCCC
GCTCCGGGCTGGAGCCCGCCTCCTCCCCCAGCAAGGGCTCGGAGCCCCGGCCCCTAGTGCCTCCTGTCTC
TGGCCACGCCACCATCGCCCGCACCCCTGCGAAGAACCTCGCACCTCACCACGCCAGCCCGGACCCGCCG
GCGCCACCTGCCTCGGCCTCGGACCCGCACCGGGAAAAGACTCAAAGTAAACCCTTTTCCATCCAGGAAC
TGGAACTCCGTTCTCTGGGTTACCACGGCAGCAGCTACAGCCCCGAAGGGGTGGAGCCCGTCAGCCCTGT
GAGCTCACCCAGTCTGACCCACGACAAGGGGCTCCCCAAGCACCTGGAAGAGCTCGACAAGAGCCACCTG
GAGGGGGAGCTGCGGCCCAAGCAGCCAGGCCCCGTGAAGCTTGGCGGGGAGGCCGCCCACCTCCCACACC
TGCGGCCGCTGCCTGAGAGCCAGCCCTCGTCCAGCCCGCTGCTCCAGACCGCCCCAGGGGTCAAAGGTCA
CCAGCGGGTGGTCACCCTGGCCCAGCACATCAGTGAGGTCATCACACAGGACTACACCCGGCACCACCCA
CAGCAGCTCAGCGCACCCCTGCCCGCCCCCCTCTACTCCTTCCCTGGGGCCAGCTGCCCCGTCCTGGACC
TCCGCCGCCCACCCAGTGACCTCTACCTCCCGCCCCCGGACCATGGTGCCCCGGCCCGTGGCTCCCCCCA
CAGCGAAGGGGGCAAGAGGTCTCCAGAGCCAAACAAGACGTCGGTCTTGGGTGGTGGTGAGGACGGTATT
GAACCTGTGTCCCCACCGGAGGGCATGACGGAGCCAGGGCACTCCCGGAGTGCTGTGTACCCGCTGCTGT
ACCGGGATGGGGAACAGACGGAGCCCAGCAGGATGGGCTCCAAGTCTCCAGGCAACACCAGCCAGCCGCC
AGCCTTCTTCAGCAAGCTGACCGAGAGCAACTCCGCCATGGTCAAGTCCAAGAAGCAAGAGATCAACAAG
AAGCTGAACACCCACAACCGGAATGAGCCTGAATACAATATCAGCCAGCCTGGGACGGAGATCTTCAATA
TGCCCGCCATCACCGGAACAGGCCTTATGACCTATAGAAGCCAGGCGGTGCAGGAACATGCCAGCACCAA
CATGGGGCTGGAGGCCATAATTAGAAAGGCACTCATGGGTAAATATGACCAGTGGGAAGAGTCCCCGCCG
CTCAGCGCCAATGCTTTTAACCCTCTGAATGCCAGTGCCAGCCTGCCCGCTGCTATGCCCATAACCGCTG
CTGACGGACGGAGTGACCACACACTCACCTCGCCAGGTGGCGGCGGGAAGGCCAAGGTCTCTGGCAGACC
CAGCAGCCGAAAAGCCAAGTCCCCGGCCCCGGGCCTGGCATCTGGGGACCGGCCACCCTCTGTCTCCTCA
GTGCACTCGGAGGGAGACTGCAACCGCCGGACGCCGCTCACCAACCGCGTGTGGGAGGACAGGCCCTCGT
CCGCAGGTTCCACGCCATTCCCCTACAACCCCCTGATCATGCGGCTGCAGGCGGGTGTCATGGCTTCCCC
ACCCCCACCGGGCCTCCCCGCGGGCAGCGGGCCCCTCGCTGGCCCCCACCACGCCTGGGACGAGGAGCCC
AAGCCACTGCTCTGCTCGCAGTACGAGACACTCTCCGACAGCGAGTAGTAATGAACTAGTCCGTAACTTG
AAAGTATTTCGATTTCTTGGCTTTATATATCTTGTGGAAAGGACGACGGATGTCTAGATCCTCCAGACGT
