>Addgene plasmid #143726 | TFORF0704 | depositor partial sequence | sequence record 283309 | Barcode
CGGATGTCTAGATCCTCCAGACGT
